Addgene plasmid #177590: pEcH6IleRS
Purpose: Expresses His tagged IleRS in Escherichia coli cells
Depositing lab: Kambiz Hamadani. Depositing organization: California State University, San Marcos.
Backbone
  Vector backbone: 2BT
  Vector type: Bacterial Expression
Growth in bacteria
  Bacterial resistance: Ampicillin, 100 μg/mL
  Growth temperature: 37°C
  Growth strain: DH5alpha
  Copy number: High Copy
Gene/Insert
  Gene/Insert name: Isoleucine tRNA Synthetase
  Species: Escherichia coli
  Entrez Gene: ileS (a.k.a. b0026, ECK0027, ilvS)
  Tag / fusion protein: Hexahistidine (N terminal on backbone)
  Cloning method: Ligation Independent Cloning
Terms and licenses: Academic/Nonprofit Terms; Industry Terms: Not Available to Industry
How to cite: pEcH6IleRS was a gift from Kambiz Hamadani (Addgene plasmid # 177590 ; http://n2t.net/addgene:177590 ; RRID:Addgene_177590)
