[The description below was written by a language model from this plasmid's Addgene catalogue record and pLannotate feature annotations shown in this document.]
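Description:
pEcH6IleRS is a 7.6 kb bacterial expression plasmid built on the 2BT backbone, a ligation-independent cloning vector, for producing hexahistidine-tagged isoleucyl-tRNA synthetase (IleRS, the ileS gene product) from Escherichia coli in E. coli cells. It replicates from a ColE1/pMB1-type origin and is selected with ampicillin through a β-lactamase gene driven by its own promoter. The catalogue entry lists it as high copy, although the annotated sequence also contains the pBR322-derived bom site and the rop gene, whose product normally restrains copy number. Two fragments of the tetracycline resistance gene and the tet promoter flank the expression cassette. These appear to be non-functional remnants of a pBR322-type ancestry in which the cassette interrupts the tet gene, so tetracycline is not a usable marker.

The expression cassette consists of a T7 promoter followed by the efficient ribosome binding site from phage T7 gene 10, an N-terminal 6xHis tag supplied by the backbone, a sequence annotated as a partial TEV protease recognition site, and the ileS coding sequence, ending at a T7 terminator. A short match to a T7 gene 10B-derived solubility tag lies downstream of ileS just before the terminator and is most likely vector sequence rather than part of the expressed protein. Transcription requires T7 RNA polymerase, so expression needs a host strain that supplies it. No lac operator or lacI gene is annotated.

The His tag permits metal-affinity purification of the enzyme, and the TEV site, if intact, would allow tag removal. IleRS charges tRNA(Ile) with isoleucine and edits misactivated valine. The record does not state a downstream use beyond expression of the tagged protein.
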