Features (pLannotate 1.2.2; 16 found; start..end, strand, type, name):
    542..1130    +  rep_origin     ori: high-copy-number ColE1/pMB1/pBR322/pUC origin of replication
   1316..1455    -  misc_feature   bom: basis of mobility region from pBR322
   1557..1748    -  CDS            rop: Rop protein, which maintains plasmids at low copy number; rop
   1765..2145    +  CDS            YPB1_ECOLX: Protein predicted: Swiss-Prot protein existence level 4. From Escherichia coli.
   2387..3287    -  CDS            TcR (fragment): tetracycline efflux protein; tet; confers resistance to tetracycline
   3309..3327    +  promoter       T7 promoter: promoter for bacteriophage T7 RNA polymerase
   3416..3438    +  RBS            RBS: efficient ribosome binding site from bacteriophage T7 gene 10 (Olins and Rangwala, 1989)
   3458..3475    +  CDS            6xHis: 6xHis affinity tag
   3476..3492    +  CDS            TEV site (fragment): tobacco etch virus (TEV) protease recognition and cleavage site
   3503..6313    +  CDS            ileS: SYI_ECOLI - Also known as ilvS. Experimental evidence at protein level: Swiss-Prot protein existence level 1. Catalyzes the attachment of isoleucine to tRNA(Ile). As IleRS can inadvertently accommodate and process structurally similar amino acids such as valine, to avoid such errors it has two additional distinct tRNA(Ile)-dependent editing activities. One activity is designated as 'pretransfer' editing and involves the hydrolysis of activated Val-AMP. The other activity is designated 'posttransfer' editing and involves deacylation of mischarged Val-tRNA(Ile). From Escherichia coli (strain K12
   6399..6448    +  CDS            SET1 (fragment): solubility-enhancement tag derived from T7 phage gene 10B
   6456..6503    +  terminator     T7 terminator: transcription terminator for bacteriophage T7 RNA polymerase
   6529..6821    -  CDS            TcR (fragment): tetracycline efflux protein; tet; confers resistance to tetracycline
   6869..6897    -  promoter       tet promoter: E. coli promoter for tetracycline efflux protein gene
   7010..7114    +  promoter       AmpR promoter: bla
   7115..371     +  CDS            AmpR (across the origin): β-lactamase; bla; confers resistance to ampicillin, carbenicillin, and related antibiotics
>Addgene plasmid #177590 | pEcH6IleRS | addgene full sequence | sequence record 350722 | Addgene NGS Result
AACCGGAGCTGAATGAAGCCATACCAAACGACGAGCGTGACACCACGATGCCTGCAGCAATGGCAACAAC
GTTGCGCAAACTATTAACTGGCGAACTACTTACTCTAGCTTCCCGGCAACAATTAATAGACTGGATGGAG
GCGGATAAAGTTGCAGGACCACTTCTGCGCTCGGCCCTTCCGGCTGGCTGGTTTATTGCTGATAAATCTG
GAGCCGGTGAGCGTGGGTCTCGCGGTATCATTGCAGCACTGGGGCCAGATGGTAAGCCCTCCCGTATCGT
AGTTATCTACACGACGGGGAGTCAGGCAACTATGGATGAACGAAATAGACAGATCGCTGAGATAGGTGCC
TCACTGATTAAGCATTGGTAACTGTCAGACCAAGTTTACTCATATATACTTTAGATTGATTTAAAACTTC
ATTTTTAATTTAAAAGGATCTAGGTGAAGATCCTTTTTGATAATCTCATGACCAAAATCCCTTAACGTGA
GTTTTCGTTCCACTGAGCGTCAGACCCCGTAGAAAAGATCAAAGGATCTTCTTGAGATCCTTTTTTTCTG
CGCGTAATCTGCTGCTTGCAAACAAAAAAACCACCGCTACCAGCGGTGGTTTGTTTGCCGGATCAAGAGC
TACCAACTCTTTTTCCGAAGGTAACTGGCTTCAGCAGAGCGCAGATACCAAATACTGTCCTTCTAGTGTA
GCCGTAGTTAGGCCACCACTTCAAGAACTCTGTAGCACCGCCTACATACCTCGCTCTGCTAATCCTGTTA
CCAGTGGCTGCTGCCAGTGGCGATAAGTCGTGTCTTACCGGGTTGGACTCAAGACGATAGTTACCGGATA
AGGCGCAGCGGTCGGGCTGAACGGGGGGTTCGTGCACACAGCCCAGCTTGGAGCGAACGACCTACACCGA
ACTGAGATACCTACAGCGTGAGCTATGAGAAAGCGCCACGCTTCCCGAAGGGAGAAAGGCGGACAGGTAT
CCGGTAAGCGGCAGGGTCGGAACAGGAGAGCGCACGAGGGAGCTTCCAGGGGGAAACGCCTGGTATCTTT
ATAGTCCTGTCGGGTTTCGCCACCTCTGACTTGAGCGTCGATTTTTGTGATGCTCGTCAGGGGGGCGGAG
CCTATGGAAAAACGCCAGCAACGCGGCCTTTTTACGGTTCCTGGCCTTTTGCTGGCCTTTTGCTCACATG
TTCTTTCCTGCGTTATCCCCTGATTCTGTGGATAACCGTATTACCGCCTTTGAGTGAGCTGATACCGCTC
GCCGCAGCCGAACGACCGAGCGCAGCGAGTCAGTGAGCGAGGAAGCGGAAGAGCGCCTGATGCGGTATTT
TCTCCTTACGCATCTGTGCGGTATTTCACACCGCAATGGTGCACTCTCAGTACAATCTGCTCTGATGCCG
CATAGTTAAGCCAGTATACACTCCGCTATCGCTACGTGACTGGGTCATGGCTGCGCCCCGACACCCGCCA
ACACCCGCTGACGCGCCCTGACGGGCTTGTCTGCTCCCGGCATCCGCTTACAGACAAGCTGTGACCGTCT
CCGGGAGCTGCATGTGTCAGAGGTTTTCACCGTCATCACCGAAACGCGCGAGGCAGCTGCGGTAAAGCTC
ATCAGCGTGGTCGTGAAGCGATTCACAGATGTCTGCCTGTTCATCCGCGTCCAGCTCGTTGAGTTTCTCC
AGAAGCGTTAATGTCTGGCTTCTGATAAAGCGGGCCATGTTAAGGGCGGTTTTTTCCTGTTTGGTCACTG
ATGCCTCCGTGTAAGGGGGATTTCTGTTCATGGGGGTAATGATACCGATGAAACGAGAGAGGATGCTCAC
GATACGGGTTACTGATGATGAACATGCCCGGTTACTGGAACGTTGTGAGGGTAAACAACTGGCGGTATGG
ATGCGGCGGGACCAGAGAAAAATCACTCAGGGTCAATGCCAGCGCTTCGTTAATACAGATGTAGGTGTTC
CACAGGGTAGCCAGCAGCATCCTGCGATGCAGATCCGGAACATAATGGTGCAGGGCGCTGACTTCCGCGT
TTCCAGACTTTACGAAACACGGAAACCGAAGACCATTCATGTTGTTGCTCAGGTCGCAGACGTTTTGCAG
CAGCAGTCGCTTCACGTTCGCTCGCGTATCGGTGATTCATTCTGCTAACCAGTAAGGCAACCCCGCCAGC
CTAGCCGGGTCCTCAACGACAGGAGCACGATCATGCGCACCCGTGGCCAGGACCCAACGCTGCCCGAGAT
GCGCCGCGTGCGGCTGCTGGAGATGGCGGACGCGATGGATATGTTCTGCCAAGGGTTGGTTTGCGCATTC
ACAGTTCTCCGCAAGAATTGATTGGCTCCAATTCTTGGAGTGGTGAATCCGTTAGCGAGGTGCCGCCGGC
TTCCATTCAGGTCGAGGTGGCCCGGCTCCATGCACCGCGACGCAACGCGGGGAGGCAGACAAGGTATAGG
GCGGCGCCTACAATCCATGCCAACCCGTTCCATGTGCTCGCCGAGGCGGCATAAATCGCCGTGACGATCA
GCGGTCCAATGATCGAAGTTAGGCTGGTAAGAGCCGCGAGCGATCCTTGAAGCTGTCCCTGATGGTCGTC
ATCTACCTGCCTGGACAGCATGGCCTGCAACGCGGGCATCCCGATGCCGCCGGAAGCGAGAAGAATCATA
ATGGGGAAGGCCATCCAGCCTCGCGTCGCGAACGCCAGCAAGACGTAGCCCAGCGCGTCGGCCGCCATGC
CGGCGATAATGGCCTGCTTCTCGCCGAAACGTTTGGTGGCGGGACCAGTGACGAAGGCTTGAGCGAGGGC
GTGCAAGATTCCGAATACCGCAAGCGACAGGCCGATCATCGTCGCGCTCCAGCGAAAGCGGTCCTCGCCG
AAAATGACCCAGAGCGCTGCCGGCACCTGTCCTACGAGTTGCATGATAAAGAAGACAGTCATAAGTGCGG
CGACGATAGTCATGCCCCGCGCCCACCGGAAGGAGCTGACTGGGTTGAAGGCTCTCAAGGGCATCGGTCG
ACGCTCTCCCTTATGCGACTCCTGCATTAGGAAGCAGCCCAGTAGTAGGTTGAGGCCGTTGAGCACCGCC
GCCGCAAGGAATGGTGCATGCAAGGAGATGGCGCCCAACAGTCCCCCGGCCACGGGGCCTGCCACCATAC
CCACGCCGAAACAAGCGCTCATGAGCCCGAAGTGGCGAGCCCGATCTTCCCCATCGGTGATGTCGGCGAT
ATAGGCGCCAGCAACCGCACCTGTGGCGCCGGTGATGCCGGCCACGATGCGTCCGGCGTAGAGGATCGAG
ATCTCGATCCCGCGAAATTAATACGACTCACTATAGGGAGACCACAACGGTTTCCCTCTAGTGCCGGCTC
CGGAGAGCTCTTTAATTAAGCGGCCGCCCTGCAGGACTCGAGTTCTAGAAATAATTTTGTTTAACTTTAA
GAAGGAGATATACATATGAAATCTTCTCACCATCACCATCACCATGAAAACCTGTACTTCCAATCCAATG
CAAGTGACTATAAATCAACCCTGAATTTGCCGGAAACAGGGTTCCCGATGCGTGGCGATCTCGCCAAGCG
CGAACCCGGAATGCTGGCGCGTTGGACTGATGATGATCTGTACGGCATCATCCGTGCGGCTAAAAAAGGC
AAAAAAACCTTCATTCTGCATGATGGCCCTCCTTATGCGAATGGCAGCATTCATATTGGTCACTCGGTTA
ACAAGATTCTGAAAGACATTATCGTGAAGTCCAAAGGGCTTTCCGGTTATGACTCGCCGTATGTGCCTGG
CTGGGACTGCCACGGTCTGCCGATCGAGCTGAAAGTCGAGCAAGAATACGGTAAGCCGGGTGAGAAATTC
ACCGCCGCCGAGTTCCGCGCCAAGTGCCGCGAATACGCGGCGACCCAGGTTGACGGTCAACGCAAAGACT
TTATCCGTCTGGGCGTGCTGGGCGACTGGTCGCACCCGTACCTGACCATGGACTTCAAAACTGAAGCCAA
CATCATCCGCGCGCTGGGCAAAATCATCGGCAACGGTCACCTGCACAAAGGCGCGAAGCCAGTTCACTGG
TGCGTTGACTGCCGTTCTGCGCTGGCGGAAGCGGAAGTTGAGTATTACGACAAAACTTCTCCGTCCATCG
ACGTTGCTTTCCAGGCAGTCGATCAGGATGCACTGAAAGCAAAATTTGCCGTAAGCAACGTTAACGGCCC
AATCTCGCTGGTAATCTGGACCACCACGCCGTGGACTCTGCCTGCCAACCGCGCAATCTCTATTGCACCA
GATTTCGACTATGCGCTGGTGCAGATCGACGGTCAGGCCGTGATTCTGGCGAAAGATCTGGTTGAAAGCG
TAATGCAGCGTATCGGCGTGACCGATTACACCATTCTCGGCACGGTAAAAGGTGCGGAGCTTGAGCTGCT
GCGCTTTACCCATCCGTTTATGGGCTTCGACGTTCCGGCAATCCTCGGCGATCACGTTACCCTGGATGCC
GGTACCGGTGCCGTTCACACCGCGCCTGGCCACGGCCCGGACGACTATGTGATCGGTCAGAAATACGGCC
TGGAAACCGCTAACCCGGTTGGCCCGGACGGCACTTATCTGCCGGGCACTTATCCGACGCTGGATGGCGT
GAACGTCTTCAAAGCGAACGACATCGTCGTTGCGCTGCTGCAGGAAAAAGGCGCGCTGCTGCACGTTGAG
AAAATGCAGCACAGCTATCCGTGCTGCTGGCGTCACAAAACGCCGATCATCTTCCGCGCGACGCCGCAGT
GGTTCGTCAGCATGGATCAGAAAGGTCTGCGTGCGCAGTCACTGAAAGAGATCAAAGGCGTGCAGTGGAT
CCCGGACTGGGGCCAGGCGCGTATCGAGTCGATGGTTGCTAACCGTCCTGACTGGTGTATCTCCCGTCAG
CGCACCTGGGGTGTACCGATGTCACTGTTCGTGCACAAAGACACGGAAGAGCTGCATCCGCGTACCCTTG
AACTGATGGAAGAAGTGGCAAAACGCGTTGAAGTCGATGGCATCCAGGCGTGGTGGGATCTCGATGCGAA
AGAGATCCTCGGCGACGAAGCTGATCAGTACGTGAAAGTGCCGGACACATTGGATGTATGGTTTGACTCC
GGATCTACCCACTCTTCTGTTGTTGACGTGCGTCCGGAATTTGCCGGTCACGCAGCGGACATGTATCTGG
AAGGTTCTGACCAACACCGCGGCTGGTTCATGTCTTCCCTAATGATCTCCACCGCGATGAAGGGTAAAGC
GCCGTATCGTCAGGTACTGACCCACGGCTTTACCGTGGATGGTCAGGGCCGCAAGATGTCTAAATCCATC
GGCAATACCGTTTCGCCGCAGGATGTGATGAACAAACTGGGCGCGGATATTCTGCGTCTGTGGGTGGCAT
CAACCGACTACACCGGTGAAATGGCCGTTTCTGACGAGATCCTGAAACGTGCTGCCGATAGCTATCGTCG
TATCCGTAACACCGCGCGCTTCCTGCTGGCAAACCTGAACGGTTTTGATCCAGCAAAAGATATGGTGAAA
CCGGAAGAGATGGTGGTACTGGATCGCTGGGCCGTAGGTTGTGCGAAAGCGGCACAGGAAGACATCCTCA
AGGCGTACGAAGCATACGATTTCCACGAAGTGGTACAGCGTCTGATGCGCTTCTGCTCCGTTGAGATGGG
TTCCTTCTACCTCGACATCATCAAAGACCGTCAGTACACCGCCAAAGCGGACAGTGTGGCGCGTCGTAGC
TGCCAGACTGCGCTATATCACATCGCAGAAGCGCTGGTGCGCTGGATGGCACCAATCCTCTCCTTCACCG
CTGATGAAGTGTGGGGCTACCTGCCGGGCGAACGTGAAAAATACGTCTTCACCGGTGAGTGGTACGAAGG
CCTGTTTGGCCTGGCAGACAGTGAAGCGATGAACGATGCGTTCTGGGACGAGCTGTTGAAAGTGCGTGGC
GAAGTGAACAAAGTCATTGAGCAAGCGCGTGCCGACAAGAAAGTGGGTGGCTCGCTGGAAGCGGCAGTAA
CCTTGTATGCAGAACCGGAACTGTCGGCGAAACTGACCGCGCTGGGCGATGAATTACGATTTGTCCTGTT
GACCTCCGGCGCTACCGTTGCAGACTATAACGACGCACCTGCTGATGCTCAGCAGAGCGAAGTACTCAAA
GGGCTGAAAGTCGCGTTGAGTAAAGCCGAAGGTGAGAAGTGCCCACGCTGCTGGCACTACACCCAGGATG
TCGGCAAGGTGGCGGAACACGCAGAAATCTGCGGCCGCTGTGTCAGCAACGTCGCCGGTGACGGTGAAAA
ACGTAAGTTTGCCTAATAACATTGGAAGTGGATAACGGATCCGCGATCGCGGCGCGCCACCTGGTGGCCG
GCCGGTACCACGCGTGCGCGCTGATCCGGCTGCTAACAAAGCCCGAAAGGAAGCTGAGTTGGCTGCTGCC
ACCGCTGAGCAATAACTAGCATAACCCCTTGGGGCCTCTAAACGGGTCTTGAGGGGTTTTTTGCTGAAAG
GAGGAACTATATCCGGATATCCACAGGACGGGTGTGGTCGCCATGATCGCGTAGTCGATAGTGGCTCCAA
GTAGCGAAGCGAGCAGGACTGGGCGGCGGCCAAAGCGGTCGGACAGTGCTCCGAGAACGGGTGCGCATAG
AAATTGCATCAACGCATATAGCGCTAGCAGCACGCCATAGTGACTGGCGATGCTGTCGGAATGGACGATA
TCCCGCAAGAGGCCCGGCAGTACCGGCATAACCAAGCCTATGCCTACAGCATCCAGGGTGACGGTGCCGA
GGATGACGATGAGCGCATTGTTAGATTTCATACACGGTGCCTGACTGCGTTAGCAATTTAACTGTGATAA
ACTACCGCATTAAAGCTTATCGATGATAAGCTGTCAAACATGAGAATTCTTGAAGACGAAAGGGCCTCGT
GATACGCCTATTTTTATAGGTTAATGTCATGATAATAATGGTTTCTTAGACGTCAGGTGGCACTTTTCGG
GGAAATGTGCGCGGAACCCCTATTTGTTTATTTTTCTAAATACATTCAAATATGTATCCGCTCATGAGAC
AATAACCCTGATAAATGCTTCAATAACATTGAAAAAGGAAGAGTATGAGTATTCAACATTTCCGTGTCGC
CCTTATTCCCTTTTTTGCGGCATTTTGCCTTCCTGTTTTTGCTCACCCAGAAACGCTGGTGAAAGTAAAA
GATGCTGAAGATCAGTTGGGTGCACGAGTGGGTTACATCGAACTGGATCTCAACAGCGGTAAGATCCTTG
AGAGTTTTCGCCCCGAAGAACGTTTTCCAATGATGAGCACTTTTAAAGTTCTGCTATGTGGCGCGGTATT
ATCCCGTGTTGACGCCGGGCAAGAGCAACTCGGTCGCCGCATACACTATTCTCAGAATGACTTGGTTGAG
TACTCACCAGTCACAGAAAAGCATCTTACGGATGGCATGACAGTAAGAGAATTATGCAGTGCTGCCATAA
CCATGAGTGATAACACTGCGGCCAACTTACTTCTGACAACGATCGGAGGACCGAAGGAGCTAACCGCTTT
TTTGCACAACATGGGGGATCATGTAACTCGCCTTGATCGTTGGG
