>Addgene plasmid #177590 | pEcH6IleRS | depositor partial sequence | sequence record 344481 | Isoleucine tRNA Synthetase
ATGAGTGACTATAAATCAACCCTGAATTTGCCGGAAACAGGGTTCCCGATGCGTGGCGATCTCGCCAAGC
GCGAACCCGGAATGCTGGCGCGTTGGACTGATGATGATCTGTACGGCATCATCCGTGCGGCTAAAAAAGG
CAAAAAAACCTTCATTCTGCATGATGGCCCTCCTTATGCGAATGGCAGCATTCATATTGGTCACTCGGTT
AACAAGATTCTGAAAGACATTATCGTGAAGTCCAAAGGGCTTTCCGGTTATGACTCGCCGTATGTGCCTG
GCTGGGACTGCCACGGTCTGCCGATCGAGCTGAAAGTCGAGCAAGAATACGGTAAGCCGGGTGAGAAATT
CACCGCCGCCGAGTTCCGCGCCAAGTGCCGCGAATACGCGGCGACCCAGGTTGACGGTCAACGCAAAGAC
TTTATCCGTCTGGGCGTGCTGGGCGACTGGTCGCACCCGTACCTGACCATGGACTTCAAAACTGAAGCCA
ACATCATCCGCGCGCTGGGCAAAATCATCGGCAACGGTCACCTGCACAAAGGCGCGAAGCCAGTTCACTG
GTGCGTTGACTGCCGTTCTGCGCTGGCGGAAGCGGAAGTTGAGTATTACGACAAAACTTCTCCGTCCATC
GACGTTGCTTTCCAGGCAGTCGATCAGGATGCACTGAAAGCAAAATTTGCCGTAAGCAACGTTAACGGCC
CAATCTCGCTGGTAATCTGGACCACCACGCCGTGGACTCTGCCTGCCAACCGCGCAATCTCTATTGCACC
AGATTTCGACTATGCGCTGGTGCAGATCGACGGTCAGGCCGTGATTCTGGCGAAAGATCTGGTTGAAAGC
GTAATGCAGCGTATCGGCGTGACCGATTACACCATTCTCGGCACGGTAAAAGGTGCGGAGCTTGAGCTGC
TGCGCTTTACCCATCCGTTTATGGGCTTCGACGTTCCGGCAATCCTCGGCGATCACGTTACCCTGGATGC
CGGTACCGGTGCCGTTCACACCGCGCCTGGCCACGGCCCGGACGACTATGTGATCGGTCAGAAATACGGC
CTGGAAACCGCTAACCCGGTTGGCCCGGACGGCACTTATCTGCCGGGCACTTATCCGACGCTGGATGGCG
TGAACGTCTTCAAAGCGAACGACATCGTCGTTGCGCTGCTGCAGGAAAAAGGCGCGCTGCTGCACGTTGA
GAAAATGCAGCACAGCTATCCGTGCTGCTGGCGTCACAAAACGCCGATCATCTTCCGCGCGACGCCGCAG
TGGTTCGTCAGCATGGATCAGAAAGGTCTGCGTGCGCAGTCACTGAAAGAGATCAAAGGCGTGCAGTGGA
TCCCGGACTGGGGCCAGGCGCGTATCGAGTCGATGGTTGCTAACCGTCCTGACTGGTGTATCTCCCGTCA
GCGCACCTGGGGTGTACCGATGTCACTGTTCGTGCACAAAGACACGGAAGAGCTGCATCCGCGTACCCTT
GAACTGATGGAAGAAGTGGCAAAACGCGTTGAAGTCGATGGCATCCAGGCGTGGTGGGATCTCGATGCGA
AAGAGATCCTCGGCGACGAAGCTGATCAGTACGTGAAAGTGCCGGACACATTGGATGTATGGTTTGACTC
CGGATCTACCCACTCTTCTGTTGTTGACGTGCGTCCGGAATTTGCCGGTCACGCAGCGGACATGTATCTG
GAAGGTTCTGACCAACACCGCGGCTGGTTCATGTCTTCCCTAATGATCTCCACCGCGATGAAGGGTAAAG
CGCCGTATCGTCAGGTACTGACCCACGGCTTTACCGTGGATGGTCAGGGCCGCAAGATGTCTAAATCCAT
CGGCAATACCGTTTCGCCGCAGGATGTGATGAACAAACTGGGCGCGGATATTCTGCGTCTGTGGGTGGCA
TCAACCGACTACACCGGTGAAATGGCCGTTTCTGACGAGATCCTGAAACGTGCTGCCGATAGCTATCGTC
GTATCCGTAACACCGCGCGCTTCCTGCTGGCAAACCTGAACGGTTTTGATCCAGCAAAAGATATGGTGAA
ACCGGAAGAGATGGTGGTACTGGATCGCTGGGCCGTAGGTTGTGCGAAAGCGGCACAGGAAGACATCCTC
AAGGCGTACGAAGCATACGATTTCCACGAAGTGGTACAGCGTCTGATGCGCTTCTGCTCCGTTGAGATGG
GTTCCTTCTACCTCGACATCATCAAAGACCGTCAGTACACCGCCAAAGCGGACAGTGTGGCGCGTCGTAG
CTGCCAGACTGCGCTATATCACATCGCAGAAGCGCTGGTGCGCTGGATGGCACCAATCCTCTCCTTCACC
GCTGATGAAGTGTGGGGCTACCTGCCGGGCGAACGTGAAAAATACGTCTTCACCGGTGAGTGGTACGAAG
GCCTGTTTGGCCTGGCAGACAGTGAAGCGATGAACGATGCGTTCTGGGACGAGCTGTTGAAAGTGCGTGG
CGAAGTGAACAAAGTCATTGAGCAAGCGCGTGCCGACAAGAAAGTGGGTGGCTCGCTGGAAGCGGCAGTA
ACCTTGTATGCAGAACCGGAACTGTCGGCGAAACTGACCGCGCTGGGCGATGAATTACGATTTGTCCTGT
TGACCTCCGGCGCTACCGTTGCAGACTATAACGACGCACCTGCTGATGCTCAGCAGAGCGAAGTACTCAA
AGGGCTGAAAGTCGCGTTGAGTAAAGCCGAAGGTGAGAAGTGCCCACGCTGCTGGCACTACACCCAGGAT
GTCGGCAAGGTGGCGGAACACGCAGAAATCTGCGGCCGCTGTGTCAGCAACGTCGCCGGTGACGGTGAAA
AACGTAAGTTTGCCTGA
